Addgene plasmid #67758: pMZ040
Purpose: Expresses C-terminal domain of Chk1 with C-term GFP fluorescent tag
Depositing lab: Michael Lampson. Depositing organization: University of Pennsylvania. Publication: Regulation of zygotic genome activation and DNA damage checkpoint acquisition at the mid-blastula transition. Zhang M, Kothari P, Mullins M, Lampson MA. Cell Cycle. 2014;13(24):3828-38. doi: 10.4161/15384101.2014.967066. PubMed 25558827.
Backbone
  Vector backbone: pCS2+
  Vector type: Mammalian Expression ; zebrafish mRNA injection
Growth in bacteria
  Bacterial resistance: Ampicillin, 100 μg/mL
  Growth temperature: 37°C
  Growth strain: DH5alpha
  Copy number: High Copy
Gene/Insert
  Gene/Insert name: zebrafish Chk1
  Species: D. rerio (zebrafish)
  Mutation: only encodes C-term domain (amino acids 288-410)
  Promoter: CMV
  Tag / fusion protein: GFP (C terminal on insert)
  Cloning method: Unknown
  Sequencing primers: 5′ CMV-F; 3′ EBV-rev
Terms and licenses: Academic/Nonprofit Terms; Industry Terms: Not Available to Industry
How to cite: pMZ040 was a gift from Michael Lampson (Addgene plasmid # 67758 ; http://n2t.net/addgene:67758 ; RRID:Addgene_67758)
