[The description below was written by a language model from this plasmid's Addgene catalogue record and pLannotate feature annotations shown in this document.]
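Description:
pMZ040 is a pCS2+-based expression plasmid encoding the C-terminal domain of zebrafish (D. rerio) Chk1, a checkpoint serine/threonine kinase, fused at its C terminus to GFP. According to the record, the insert is limited to amino acids 288–410, so the N-terminal portion of the protein is absent. The feature table identifies a CHEK1 fragment (annotated by homology to the chicken protein) followed shortly afterwards by an EGFP coding sequence, consistent with the described fusion. The plasmid is about 5.4 kb and is maintained in E. coli through a high-copy ColE1/pUC-type origin with ampicillin selection from the β-lactamase gene. An f1 origin and remnants of lac elements (lac promoter/operator, lacZα and lacI fragments) are carried over from the backbone.

The expression cassette follows the usual dual-purpose pCS2+ layout. A simian CMV IE94 enhancer/promoter lies upstream of the fusion and drives transcription in vertebrate cells, and an SV40 polyadenylation signal lies downstream of it. An SP6 promoter sits between the CMV promoter and the coding sequence, which allows in vitro synthesis of sense mRNA for microinjection into embryos. T7 and T3 promoters lie downstream in the opposite orientation. The catalogue lists the vector for mammalian expression and zebrafish mRNA injection. The GFP tag lets expression and localization of the Chk1 fragment be followed by fluorescence. The associated work concerns zygotic genome activation and acquisition of the DNA damage checkpoint at the mid-blastula transition, but the record does not state the specific functional role of the isolated C-terminal domain in those experiments, nor the cloning method.
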