Features (pLannotate 1.2.2; 16 found; start..end, strand, type, name):
     35..53      +  promoter       SP6 promoter: promoter for bacteriophage SP6 RNA polymerase
     81..689     +  CDS            CHEK1 (fragment): CHK1_CHICK - Also known as CHK1. Experimental evidence at protein level: Swiss-Prot protein existence level 1. Serine/threonine-protein kinase which is required for checkpoint-mediated cell cycle arrest and activation of DNA repair in response to the presence of DNA damage or unreplicated DNA (PubMed:12554671). May also negatively regulate cell cycle progression during unperturbed cell cycles. This regulation is achieved by a number of mechanisms that together help to preserve the integrity of the genome. Recognizes the substrate consensus sequence [R-X-X-S/T]. Binds to and phosphorylates CDC2
    702..1421    +  CDS            EGFP: the original enhanced GFP (Yang et al., 1996) mammalian codon-optimized
   1437..1455    -  promoter       T7 promoter: promoter for bacteriophage T7 RNA polymerase
   1460..1594    -  polyA_signal   SV40 poly(A) signal: SV40 polyadenylation signal
   1707..1725    -  promoter       T3 promoter: promoter for bacteriophage T3 RNA polymerase
   1770..1786    -  protein_bind   lac operator: The lac repressor binds to the lac operator to inhibit transcription in E. coli. This inhibition can be relieved by adding lactose or isopropyl-β-D-thiogalactopyranoside (IPTG). lac repressor encoded by lacI
   1794..1824    -  promoter       lac promoter: promoter for the E. coli lac operon
   1839..1860    -  protein_bind   CAP binding site: CAP binding activates transcription in the presence of cAMP. E. coli catabolite activator protein
   1873..1965    -  CDS            lacI (fragment): lac repressor; lacI; The lac repressor binds to the lac operator to inhibit transcription in E. coli. This inhibition can be relieved by adding lactose or isopropyl-β-D-thiogalactopyranoside (IPTG).
   2148..2736    -  rep_origin     ori: high-copy-number ColE1/pMB1/pBR322/pUC origin of replication
   2907..3767    -  CDS            AmpR: β-lactamase; bla; confers resistance to ampicillin, carbenicillin, and related antibiotics
   3768..3872    -  promoter       AmpR promoter: bla
   3925..4353    -  rep_origin     f1 ori (sequence partly withheld): f1 bacteriophage origin of replication; arrow indicates direction of (+) strand synthesis
   4358..4424    -  CDS            lacZα (fragment): LacZα fragment of β-galactosidase; lacZ fragment
   4427..5411    +  promoter       CMV IE94 promoter: enhancer/promoter region of simian cytomegalovirus major immediate early transcription unit IE94
>Addgene plasmid #67758 | pMZ040 | depositor full sequence | sequence record 134737 | pMZ040 sequence 5411 bps
CGCCATTCTGCCTGGGGACGTCGGAGCAAGCTTGATTTAGGTGACACTATAGAATACAAGCTACTTGTTC
TTTTTGCAGGATCCCATCGATTCGAATTCAGGACCATTGGTTTAGCAGAAGTTTCAAATCAGCAGTACAA
TGTCAGGGCATCACACCAGCAGCCAAGATTCAACGGGCTGACTCTGAGCTGAGACGAAAAAACAGTGATG
ACCGAGCGCAGATCTCCAGCTCTCAGCCTGAGCCACAGGGATTATGGGAGGAGAAGGAGGTTACAGTTCA
CACCGATGTCAGTGTCAGCTTTTCACAACCGACCTGTCCTGACCACATGCTGCTGGGCACACAACTGCTT
GGCACACCGGGTGCAAGCCAGAGCCCCTGGCAGCGTTTGGTGAGGAGAATGACCAGGTTCTTTACTACAG
AAAATACAGAGGCATCTTGCATTGCTCTCCGTGATTCTTGTATTGCTTTGGGTCACACATGGAAACAGAG
CTGTAATAATCAGGCGACAGTGTCTACAATGGATCGTCGCAATAATAAGCTGATATTCATAGTGCACTTC
CTGGAAATGGAGGAACGTATTTTAGTTGATTTCCGGCTGTCAAAGGGGGACGGTTTGGAATTCAAGCGAA
TATTCCTGAAACTCAAACAGAAGCTGTCTGACATTATTAGCAACCAAAAGGTTTTGCCATTGATTCTCGA
GATGGTGAGCAAGGGCGAGGAGCTGTTCACCGGGGTGGTGCCCATCCTGGTCGAGCTGGACGGCGACGTA
AACGGCCACAAGTTCAGCGTGTCCGGCGAGGGCGAGGGCGATGCCACCTACGGCAAGCTGACCCTGAAGT
TCATCTGCACCACCGGCAAGCTGCCCGTGCCCTGGCCCACCCTCGTGACCACCCTGACCTACGGCGTGCA
GTGCTTCAGCCGCTACCCCGACCACATGAAGCAGCACGACTTCTTCAAGTCCGCCATGCCCGAAGGCTAC
GTCCAGGAGCGCACCATCTTCTTCAAGGACGACGGCAACTACAAGACCCGCGCCGAGGTGAAGTTCGAGG
GCGACACCCTGGTGAACCGCATCGAGCTGAAGGGCATCGACTTCAAGGAGGACGGCAACATCCTGGGGCA
CAAGCTGGAGTACAACTACAACAGCCACAACGTCTATATCATGGCCGACAAGCAGAAGAACGGCATCAAG
GTGAACTTCAAGATCCGCCACAACATCGAGGACGGCAGCGTGCAGCTCGCCGACCACTACCAGCAGAACA
CCCCCATCGGCGACGGCCCCGTGCTGCTGCCCGACAACCACTACCTGAGCACCCAGTCCGCCCTGAGCAA
AGACCCCAACGAGAAGCGCGATCACATGGTCCTGCTGGAGTTCGTGACCGCCGCCGGGATCACTCTCGGC
ATGGACGAGCTGTACAAGTAATCTAGATTCTGCAGCCCTATAGTGAGTCGTATTACGTAGATCCAGACAT
GATAAGATACATTGATGAGTTTGGACAAACCACAACTAGAATGCAGTGAAAAAAATGCTTTATTTGTGAA
ATTTGTGATGCTATTGCTTTATTTGTAACCATTATAAGCTGCAATAAACAAGTTAACAACAACAATTGCA
TTCATTTTATGTTTCAGGTTCAGGGGGAGGTGTGGGAGGTTTTTTAATTCGCGGCCGCGGCGCCAATGCA
TTGGGCCCGGTACCCAGCTTTTGTTCCCTTTAGTGAGGGTTAATTGCGCGCTTGGCGTAATCATGGTCAT
AGCTGTTTCCTGTGTGAAATTGTTATCCGCTCACAATTCCACACAACATACGAGCCGGAAGCATAAAGTG
TAAAGCCTGGGGTGCCTAATGAGTGAGCTAACTCACATTAATTGCGTTGCGCTCACTGCCCGCTTTCCAG
TCGGGAAACCTGTCGTGCCAGCTGCATTAATGAATCGGCCAACGCGCGGGGAGAGGCGGTTTGCGTATTG
GGCGCTCTTCCGCTTCCTCGCTCACTGACTCGCTGCGCTCGGTCGTTCGGCTGCGGCGAGCGGTATCAGC
TCACTCAAAGGCGGTAATACGGTTATCCACAGAATCAGGGGATAACGCAGGAAAGAACATGTGAGCAAAA
GGCCAGCAAAAGGCCAGGAACCGTAAAAAGGCCGCGTTGCTGGCGTTTTTCCATAGGCTCCGCCCCCCTG
ACGAGCATCACAAAAATCGACGCTCAAGTCAGAGGTGGCGAAACCCGACAGGACTATAAAGATACCAGGC
GTTTCCCCCTGGAAGCTCCCTCGTGCGCTCTCCTGTTCCGACCCTGCCGCTTACCGGATACCTGTCCGCC
TTTCTCCCTTCGGGAAGCGTGGCGCTTTCTCATAGCTCACGCTGTAGGTATCTCAGTTCGGTGTAGGTCG
TTCGCTCCAAGCTGGGCTGTGTGCACGAACCCCCCGTTCAGCCCGACCGCTGCGCCTTATCCGGTAACTA
TCGTCTTGAGTCCAACCCGGTAAGACACGACTTATCGCCACTGGCAGCAGCCACTGGTAACAGGATTAGC
AGAGCGAGGTATGTAGGCGGTGCTACAGAGTTCTTGAAGTGGTGGCCTAACTACGGCTACACTAGAAGGA
CAGTATTTGGTATCTGCGCTCTGCTGAAGCCAGTTACCTTCGGAAAAAGAGTTGGTAGCTCTTGATCCGG
CAAACAAACCACCGCTGGTAGCGGTGGTTTTTTTGTTTGCAAGCAGCAGATTACGCGCAGAAAAAAAGGA
TCTCAAGAAGATCCTTTGATCTTTTCTACGGGGTCTGACGCTCAGTGGAACGAAAACTCACGTTAAGGGA
TTTTGGTCATGAGATTATCAAAAAGGATCTTCACCTAGATCCTTTTAAATTAAAAATGAAGTTTTAAATC
AATCTAAAGTATATATGAGTAAACTTGGTCTGACAGTTACCAATGCTTAATCAGTGAGGCACCTATCTCA
GCGATCTGTCTATTTCGTTCATCCATAGTTGCCTGACTCCCCGTCGTGTAGATAACTACGATACGGGAGG
GCTTACCATCTGGCCCCAGTGCTGCAATGATACCGCGAGACCCACGCTCACCGGCTCCAGATTTATCAGC
AATAAACCAGCCAGCCGGAAGGGCCGAGCGCAGAAGTGGTCCTGCAACTTTATCCGCCTCCATCCAGTCT
ATTAATTGTTGCCGGGAAGCTAGAGTAAGTAGTTCGCCAGTTAATAGTTTGCGCAACGTTGTTGCCATTG
CTACAGGCATCGTGGTGTCACGCTCGTCGTTTGGTATGGCTTCATTCAGCTCCGGTTCCCAACGATCAAG
GCGAGTTACATGATCCCCCATGTTGTGCAAAAAAGCGGTTAGCTCCTTCGGTCCTCCGATCGTTGTCAGA
AGTAAGTTGGCCGCAGTGTTATCACTCATGGTTATGGCAGCACTGCATAATTCTCTTACTGTCATGCCAT
CCGTAAGATGCTTTTCTGTGACTGGTGAGTACTCAACCAAGTCATTCTGAGAATAGTGTATGCGGCGACC
GAGTTGCTCTTGCCCGGCGTCAATACGGGATAATACCGCGCCACATAGCAGAACTTTAAAAGTGCTCATC
ATTGGAAAACGTTCTTCGGGGCGAAAACTCTCAAGGATCTTACCGCTGTTGAGATCCAGTTCGATGTAAC
CCACTCGTGCACCCAACTGATCTTCAGCATCTTTTACTTTCACCAGCGTTTCTGGGTGAGCAAAAACAGG
AAGGCAAAATGCCGCAAAAAAGGGAATAAGGGCGACACGGAAATGTTGAATACTCATACTCTTCCTTTTT
CAATATTATTGAAGCATTTATCAGGGTTATTGTCTCATGAGCGGATACATATTTGAATGTATTTAGAAAA
ATAAACAAATAGGGGTTCCGCGCACATTTCCCCGAAAAGTGCCACCTAAATTGTAAGCGTTAATATTTTG
TTAAAATTCGCGTTAAATTTTTGTTAAATCAGCTCATTTTTTAACCAATAGGCCGAAATCGGCAAAATCC
CTTATAAATCAAAAGAATAGACCGAGATAGGGT
[37 nt withheld, positions 4024-4060]
AAAGAACGTGGACTCCAACGTCAAAGG
[49 nt withheld, positions 4088-4136]
T
[91 nt withheld, positions 4138-4228]
G
[124 nt withheld, positions 4230-4353]
CCCATTCGCCATTCAGGCTGCGCAACTGTTGGGAAGGGCGATCGGTGCGGGCCTCTTCGCTATTACGCCA
GTCGACCATAGCCAATTCAATATGGCGTATATGGACTCATGCCAATTCAATATGGTGGATCTGGACCTGT
GCCAATTCAATATGGCGTATATGGACTCGTGCCAATTCAATATGGTGGATCTGGACCCCAGCCAATTCAA
TATGGCGGACTTGGCACCATGCCAATTCAATATGGCGGACTTGGCACTGTGCCAACTGGGGAGGGGTCTA
CTTGGCACGGTGCCAAGTTTGAGGAGGGGTCTTGGCCCTGTGCCAAGTCCGCCATATTGAATTGGCATGG
TGCCAATAATGGCGGCCATATTGGCTATATGCCAGGATCAATATATAGGCAATATCCAATATGGCCCTAT
GCCAATATGGCTATTGGCCAGGTTCAATACTATGTATTGGCCCTATGCCATATAGTATTCCATATATGGG
TTTTCCTATTGACGTAGATAGCCCCTCCCAATGGGCGGTCCCATATACCATATATGGGGCTTCCTAATAC
CGCCCATAGCCACTCCCCCATTGACGTCAATGGTCTCTATATATGGTCTTTCCTATTGACGTCATATGGG
CGGTCCTATTGACGTATATGGCGCCTCCCCCATTGACGTCAATTACGGTAAATGGCCCGCCTGGCTCAAT
GCCCATTGACGTCAATAGGACCACCCACCATTGACGTCAATGGGATGGCTCATTGCCCATTCATATCCGT
TCTCACGCCCCCTATTGACGTCAATGACGGTAAATGGCCCACTTGGCAGTACATCAATATCTATTAATAG
TAACTTGGCAAGTACATTACTATTGGAAGGACGCCAGGGTACATTGGCAGTACTCCCATTGACGTCAATG
GCGGTAAATGGCCCGCGATGGCTGCCAAGTACATCCCCATTGACGTCAATGGGGAGGGGCAATGACGCAA
ATGGGCGTTCCATTGACGTAAATGGGCGGTAGGCGTGCCTAATGGGAGGTCTATATAAGCAATGCTCGTT
TAGGGAAC
