>Addgene plasmid #67758 | pMZ040 | addgene partial sequence | sequence record 128386 | CMV-F 5'-CGCAAATGGGCGGTAGGCGTG-3'
TGCTCGTTTAGGGAACCGCCATTCTGCCTGGGGACGTCGGAGCAAGCTTGATTTAGGTGACACTATAGAA
TACAAGCTACTTGTTCTTTTTGCAGGATCCCATCGATTCGAATTCAGGACCATTGGTTTAGCAGAAGTTT
CAAATCAGCAGTACAATGTCAGGGCATCACACCAGCAGCCAAGATTCAACGGGCTGACTCTGAGCTGAGA
CGAAAAAACAGTGATGACCGAGCGCAGATCTCCAGCTCTCAGCCTGAGCCACAGGGATTATGGGAGGAGA
AGGAGGTTACAGTTCACACCGATGTCAGTGTCAGCTTTTCACAACCGACCTGTCCTGACCACATGCTGCT
GGGCACACAACTGCTTGGCACACCGGGTGCAAGCCAGAGCCCCTGGCAGCGTTTGGTGAGGAGAATGACC
AGGTTCTTTACTACAGAAAATACAGAGGCATCTTGCATTGCTCTCCGTGATTCTTGTATTGCTTTGGGTC
ACACATGGAAACAGAGCTGTAATAATCAGGCGACAGTGTCTACAATGGATCGTCGCAATAATAAGCTGAT
ATTCATAGTGCACTTCCTGGAAATGGAGGAACGTATTTTAGTTGATTTCCGGCTGTCAAAGGGGGACGGT
TTGGAATTCAAGCGAATATTCCTGAAACTCAAACAGAAGCTGTCTGACATTATTAGCAACCAAAAGGTTT
TGCCATTGATTCTCGAGATGGTGAGCAAGGGCGAGGAGCTGTTCACCGGGGTGGTGCCCATCCTGGTCGA
GCTGGACGGCGACGTAAACGGCCACAAGTTCAGCGTGTCCGGCGAGGGCGAGGGCGATGCCACCTACGGC
AAGCTGACCCTGAAGTTCATCTGCACCACCGGCAAGCTGCC
