>Addgene plasmid #67758 | pMZ040 | addgene partial sequence | sequence record 128626 | EBV-rev 5'-GTGGTTTGTCCAAACTCATC-3'
ACGACTCACTATAGGGCTGCAGAATCTAGATTACTTGTACAGCTCGTCCATGCCGAGAGTGATCCCGGCG
GCGGTCACGAACTCCAGCAGGACCATGTGATCGCGCTTCTCGTTGGGGTCTTTGCTCAGGGCGGACTGGG
TGCTCAGGTAGTGGTTGTCGGGCAGCAGCACGGGGCCGTCGCCGATGGGGGTGTTCTGCTGGTAGTGGTC
GGCGAGCTGCACGCTGCCGTCCTCGATGTTGTGGCGGATCTTGAAGTTCACCTTGATGCCGTTCTTCTGC
TTGTCGGCCATGATATAGACGTTGTGGCTGTTGTAGTTGTACTCCAGCTTGTGCCCCAGGATGTTGCCGT
CCTCCTTGAAGTCGATGCCCTTCAGCTCGATGCGGTTCACCAGGGTGTCGCCCTCGAACTTCACCTCGGC
GCGGGTCTTGTAGTTGCCGTCGTCCTTGAAGAAGATGGTGCGCTCCTGGACGTAGCCTTCGGGCATGGCG
GACTTGAAGAAGTCGTGCTGCTTCATGTGGTCGGGGTAGCGGCTGAAGCACTGCACGCCGTAGGTCAGGG
TGGTCACGAGGGTGGGCCAGGGCACGGGCAGCTTGCCGGTGGTGCAGATGAACTTCAGGGTCAGCTTGCC
GTAGGTGGCATCGCCCTCGCCCTCGCCGGACACGCTGAACTTGTGGCCGTTTACGTCGCCGTCCAGCTCG
ACCAGGATGGGCACCACCCCGGTGAACAGCTCCTCGCCCTTGCTCACCATCTCGAGAATCAATGGCAAAA
CCTTTTGGTTGCTAATAATGTCAGACAGCTTCTGTT
